Addgene plasmid #143121: TFORF1477
Purpose: Lentiviral vector for overexpressing transcription factor ORFs with unique 24-bp barcodes. Barcodes facilitate identification of transcription factors in pooled screens.
Depositing lab: Feng Zhang. Depositing organization: Broad Institute. Publication: A transcription factor atlas of directed differentiation. Joung J, Ma S, Tay T, Geiger-Schuller KR, Kirchgatterer PC, Verdine VK, Guo B, Arias-Garcia MA, Allen WE, Singh A, Kuksenko O, Abudayyeh OO, Gootenberg JS, Fu Z, Macrae RK, Buenrostro JD, Regev A, Zhang F. Cell. 2023 Jan 5;186(1):209-229.e26. doi: 10.1016/j.cell.2022.11.026. PubMed 36608654.
Backbone
  Vector backbone: pLX_TRC317
  Backbone manufacturer: Broad Institute Genetic Perturbation Platform
  Backbone size w/o insert (bp): 8264
  Vector type: Mammalian Expression, Lentiviral
  Selectable markers: Puromycin
Growth in bacteria
  Bacterial resistance: Ampicillin, 100 μg/mL
  Growth temperature: 37°C
  Growth strain: NEB Stable
  Copy number: High Copy
Gene/Insert
  Gene/Insert name: VAX1
  Species: H. sapiens (human)
  Insert size (bp): 1106
  Entrez Gene: VAV1 (a.k.a. VAV)
  Promoter: EF1a
  Cloning method: Unknown
  Sequencing primers: 5′ GGGTGGAGACTGAAGTTAGGCCAG; 3′ CACATAGCGTAAAAGGAGCAACATAG
Terms and licenses: Academic/Nonprofit Terms; Industry Terms: Not Available to Industry
Depositor comments: NM_001112704,ENST00000369206 . The transcription factor ORF portion of this plasmid was synthesized by Genewiz. Please test multiple small colonies in case of plasmid recombination. To make this collection available in a timely manner, a portion of this collection was not fully sequenced by Addgene. If an Addgene verified full plasmid sequence is not available, please contact us prior to placing an order to request the full sequence.
How to cite: TFORF1477 was a gift from Feng Zhang (Addgene plasmid # 143121 ; http://n2t.net/addgene:143121 ; RRID:Addgene_143121)
