[The description below was written by a language model from this plasmid's Addgene catalogue record and pLannotate feature annotations shown in this document.]
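Description:
TFORF1477 is a third-generation-style, self-inactivating lentiviral expression plasmid built on the pLX_TRC317 backbone and belonging to a barcoded transcription factor ORF collection. In bacteria it is maintained through a high-copy ColE1/pUC-type origin with ampicillin resistance (AmpR), and it also carries an f1 origin. The depositor warns that the plasmid can recombine, as is common for LTR-containing vectors. The viral portion begins with an RSV promoter fused to a truncated HIV-1 5' LTR, which drives Tat-independent production of genomic RNA in packaging cells. This is followed by the Ψ packaging signal with a gag fragment, the RRE for Rev-dependent nuclear export, a cPPT/CTS element that aids nuclear import of the provirus, a WPRE to boost transcript stability and expression, and a ΔU3 3' LTR that inactivates LTR promoter activity after integration.

Two expression units lie within the provirus. An SV40 early promoter drives puromycin N-acetyltransferase for selection of transduced mammalian cells, and the strong constitutive EF-1α promoter drives the human VAX1 ORF, a homeobox transcription factor implicated in forebrain patterning, axon guidance and eye development. The catalogue's Entrez gene field lists VAV1, but the insert name and the annotated coding sequence both identify VAX1, so that field appears to be an error. According to the record, each construct in the collection carries a unique 24-bp barcode. It is not annotated in the feature table, so its location cannot be stated. The barcode lets the overexpressed factor be identified in pooled screens, such as directed-differentiation screens. Several small annotations, including U6, small t antigen and lacZα/lacI fragments, look like short backbone remnants rather than functional parts.
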