Features (pLannotate 1.2.2; 31 found; start..end, strand, type, name):
      5..231     +  promoter       RSV promoter: Rous sarcoma virus enhancer/promoter
    232..412     +  LTR            5' LTR (truncated): truncated 5' long terminal repeat (LTR) from HIV-1
    459..584     +  misc_feature   HIV-1 Ψ: packaging signal of human immunodeficiency virus type 1
    568..931     +  CDS            HIV-1 gag (fragment): gag protein from human immunodeficiency virus 1; gag
   1077..1310    +  misc_feature   RRE: The Rev response element (RRE) of HIV-1 allows for Rev-dependent mRNA export from the nucleus to the cytoplasm.
   1687..1713    +  CDS            Rev (fragment): human immunodeficiency virus 1 (HIV-1) Rev protein; rev; enhances nuclear export of unspliced and incompletely spliced viral mRNAs
   1720..1743    +  promoter       SV40 promoter (fragment): SV40 early promoter
   1744..1815    +  promoter       SV40 promoter (fragment): SV40 enhancer and early promoter
   1839..1974    +  rep_origin     SV40 ori: SV40 origin of replication
   2020..2616    +  CDS            PuroR (fragment): puromycin N-acetyltransferase; pac from Streptomyces; confers resistance to puromycin
   2665..2782    +  misc_feature   cPPT/CTS: central polypurine tract and central termination sequence of HIV-1
   2847..2913    +  CDS            small t antigen (fragment): SV40 (simian virus 40) small t antigen
   2920..4098    +  promoter       EF-1α promoter: strong constitutive promoter for human elongation factor EF-1α
   4115..5116    +  CDS            VAX1: VAX1_HUMAN - Experimental evidence at protein level: Swiss-Prot protein existence level 1. Transcription factor that may function in dorsoventral specification of the forebrain. Required for axon guidance and major tract formation in the developing forebrain. May contribute to the differentiation of the neuroretina, pigmented epithelium and optic stalk (By similarity). From Homo sapiens (Human).
   5132..5185    +  promoter       U6 promoter (fragment): RNA polymerase III promoter for human U6 snRNA
   5227..5815    +  misc_feature   WPRE: woodchuck hepatitis virus posttranscriptional regulatory element
   5866..5885    +  misc_feature   cPPT/CTS (fragment): central polypurine tract and central termination sequence of HIV-1
   5887..6120    +  LTR            3' LTR (ΔU3): self-inactivating 3' long terminal repeat (LTR) from HIV-1
   6198..6319    +  polyA_signal   SV40 poly(A) signal: SV40 polyadenylation signal
   6359..6494    +  rep_origin     SV40 ori: SV40 origin of replication
   6515..6533    -  promoter       T7 promoter: promoter for bacteriophage T7 RNA polymerase
   6541..6696    +  CDS            lacZα (fragment): LacZα fragment of β-galactosidase; lacZ fragment
   6701..7129    +  rep_origin     f1 ori (sequence partly withheld): f1 bacteriophage origin of replication; arrow indicates direction of (+) strand synthesis
   7182..7286    +  promoter       AmpR promoter: bla
   7287..8147    +  CDS            AmpR: β-lactamase; bla; confers resistance to ampicillin, carbenicillin, and related antibiotics
   8318..8906    +  rep_origin     ori: high-copy-number ColE1/pMB1/pBR322/pUC origin of replication
   9089..9181    +  CDS            lacI (fragment): lac repressor; lacI; The lac repressor binds to the lac operator to inhibit transcription in E. coli. This inhibition can be relieved by adding lactose or isopropyl-β-D-thiogalactopyranoside (IPTG).
   9194..9215    +  protein_bind   CAP binding site: CAP binding activates transcription in the presence of cAMP. E. coli catabolite activator protein
   9230..9260    +  promoter       lac promoter: promoter for the E. coli lac operon
   9268..9284    +  protein_bind   lac operator: The lac repressor binds to the lac operator to inhibit transcription in E. coli. This inhibition can be relieved by adding lactose or isopropyl-β-D-thiogalactopyranoside (IPTG). lac repressor encoded by lacI
   9329..9347    +  promoter       T3 promoter: promoter for bacteriophage T3 RNA polymerase
>Addgene plasmid #143121 | TFORF1477 | addgene full sequence | sequence record 397823 | Addgene NGS Result
TTAATGTAGTCTTATGCAATACTCTTGTAGTCTTGCAACATGGTAACGATGAGTTAGCAACATGCCTTAC
AAGGAGAGAAAAAGCACCGTGCATGCCGATTGGTGGAAGTAAGGTGGTACGATCGTGCCTTATTAGGAAG
GCAACAGACGGGTCTGACATGGATTGGACGAACCACTGAATTGCCGCATTGCAGAGATATTGTATTTAAG
TGCCTAGCTCGATACATAAACGGGTCTCTCTGGTTAGACCAGATCTGAGCCTGGGAGCTCTCTGGCTAAC
TAGGGAACCCACTGCTTAAGCCTCAATAAAGCTTGCCTTGAGTGCTTCAAGTAGTGTGTGCCCGTCTGTT
GTGTGACTCTGGTAACTAGAGATCCCTCAGACCCTTTTAGTCAGTGTGGAAAATCTCTAGCAGTGGCGCC
CGAACAGGGACTTGAAAGCGAAAGGGAAACCAGAGGAGCTCTCTCGACGCAGGACTCGGCTTGCTGAAGC
GCGCACGGCAAGAGGCGAGGGGCGGCGACTGGTGAGTACGCCAAAAATTTTGACTAGCGGAGGCTAGAAG
GAGAGAGATGGGTGCGAGAGCGTCAGTATTAAGCGGGGGAGAATTAGATCGCGATGGGAAAAAATTCGGT
TAAGGCCAGGGGGAAAGAAAAAATATAAATTAAAACATATAGTATGGGCAAGCAGGGAGCTAGAACGATT
CGCAGTTAATCCTGGCCTGTTAGAAACATCAGAAGGCTGTAGACAAATACTGGGACAGCTACAACCATCC
CTTCAGACAGGATCAGAAGAACTTAGATCATTATATAATACAGTAGCAACCCTCTATTGTGTGCATCAAA
GGATAGAGATAAAAGACACCAAGGAAGCTTTAGACAAGATAGAGGAAGAGCAAAACAAAAGTAAGACCAC
CGCACAGCAAGCGGCCGCTGATCTTCAGACCTGGAGGAGGAGATATGAGGGACAATTGGAGAAGTGAATT
ATATAAATATAAAGTAGTAAAAATTGAACCATTAGGAGTAGCACCCACCAAGGCAAAGAGAAGAGTGGTG
CAGAGAGAAAAAAGAGCAGTGGGAATAGGAGCTTTGTTCCTTGGGTTCTTGGGAGCAGCAGGAAGCACTA
TGGGCGCAGCGTCAATGACGCTGACGGTACAGGCCAGACAATTATTGTCTGGTATAGTGCAGCAGCAGAA
CAATTTGCTGAGGGCTATTGAGGCGCAACAGCATCTGTTGCAACTCACAGTCTGGGGCATCAAGCAGCTC
CAGGCAAGAATCCTGGCTGTGGAAAGATACCTAAAGGATCAACAGCTCCTGGGGATTTGGGGTTGCTCTG
GAAAACTCATTTGCACCACTGCTGTGCCTTGGAATGCTAGTTGGAGTAATAAATCTCTGGAACAGATTTG
GAATCACACGACCTGGATGGAGTGGGACAGAGAAATTAACAATTACACAAGCTTAATACACTCCTTAATT
GAAGAATCGCAAAACCAGCAAGAAAAGAATGAACAAGAATTATTGGAATTAGATAAATGGGCAAGTTTGT
GGAATTGGTTTAACATAACAAATTGGCTGTGGTATATAAAATTATTCATAATGATAGTAGGAGGCTTGGT
AGGTTTAAGAATAGTTTTTGCTGTACTTTCTATAGTGAATAGAGTTAGGCAGGGATATTCACCATTATCG
TTTCAGACCCACCTCCCAACCCCGAGGGGACCCATGCATTGCATCTCAATTAGTCAGCAACCAGGTGTGG
AAAGTCCCCAGGCTCCCCAGCAGGCAGAAGTATGCAAAGCATGCGTCTCAATTAGTCAGCAACCATAGTC
CCGCCCCTAACTCCGCCCATCCCGCCCCTAACTCCGCCCAGTTCCGCCCATTCTCCGCCCCATGGCTGAC
TAATTTTTTTTATTTATGCAGAGGCCGAGGCCGCCTCGGCCTCTGAGCTATTCCAGAAGTAGTGAGGAGG
CTTTTTTGGAGGCCTAGGCTTTTGCAAAAAGCTTTCTAGAGGTACCACCGGAGCTTACCATGACCGAGTA
CAAGCCCACGGTGCGCCTCGCCACCCGCGACGACGTCCCCAGGGCCGTACGCACCCTCGCCGCCGCGTTC
GCCGACTACCCCGCCACGCGCCACACCGTCGATCCGGACCGCCACATCGAGCGGGTCACCGAGCTGCAAG
AACTCTTCCTCACGCGCGTCGGGCTCGACATCGGCAAGGTGTGGGTCGCGGACGACGGCGCCGCCGTGGC
GGTCTGGACCACGCCGGAGAGCGTCGAAGCGGGGGCGGTGTTCGCCGAGATCGGCCCGCGCATGGCCGAG
TTGAGCGGTTCCCGGCTGGCCGCGCAGCAACAGATGGAAGGCCTCCTGGCGCCGCACCGGCCCAAGGAGC
CCGCGTGGTTCCTGGCCACCGTCGGCGTCTCGCCCGACCACCAGGGCAAGGGTCTGGGCAGCGCCGTCGT
GCTCCCCGGAGTGGAGGCGGCCGAGCGCGCCGGGGTGCCCGCCTTCCTGGAGACCTCCGCGCCCCGCAAC
CTCCCCTTCTACGAGCGGCTCGGCTTCACCGTCACCGCCGACGTCGAGGTGCCCGAAGGACCGCGCACCT
GGTGCATGACCCGCAAGCCCGGTGCCAGTTAACGAATTCTAGATCTTGAGACAAATGGCAGTATTCATCC
ACAATTTTAAAAGAAAAGGGGGGATTGGGGGGTACAGTGCAGGGGAAAGAATAGTAGACATAATAGCAAC
AGACATACAAACTAAAGAATTACAAAAACAAATTACAAAAATTCAAAATTTTCGGGTTTATTACAGGGAC
AGCAGAGATCCACTTTGGCGCCGGCTCGAGGCCTGCAGGTGCAAAGATGGATAAAGTTTTAAACAGAGAG
GAATCTTTGCAGCTAATGGACCTTCTAGGTCTTGAAAGGAGTGGGAATTGGCTCCGGTGCCCGTCAGTGG
GCAGAGCGCACATCGCCCACAGTCCCCGAGAAGTTGGGGGGAGGGGTCGGCAATTGAACCGGTGCCTAGA
GAAGGTGGCGCGGGGTAAACTGGGAAAGTGATGTCGTGTACTGGCTCCGCCTTTTTCCCGAGGGTGGGGG
AGAACCGTATATAAGTGCAGTAGTCGCCGTGAACGTTCTTTTTCGCAACGGGTTTGCCGCCAGAACACAG
GTAAGTGCCGTGTGTGGTTCCCGCGGGCCTGGCCTCTTTACGGGTTATGGCCCTTGCGTGCCTTGAATTA
CTTCCACCTGGCTGCAGTACGTGATTCTTGATCCCGAGCTTCGGGTTGGAAGTGGGTGGGAGAGTTCGAG
GCCTTGCGCTTAAGGAGCCCCTTCGCCTCGTGCTTGAGTTGAGGCCTGGCCTGGGCGCTGGGGCCGCCGC
GTGCGAATCTGGTGGCACCTTCGCGCCTGTCTCGCTGCTTTCGATAAGTCTCTAGCCATTTAAAATTTTT
GATGACCTGCTGCGACGCTTTTTTTCTGGCAAGATAGTCTTGTAAATGCGGGCCAAGATCTGCACACTGG
TATTTCGGTTTTTGGGGCCGCGGGCGGCGACGGGGCCCGTGCGTCCCAGCGCACATGTTCGGCGAGGCGG
GGCCTGCGAGCGCGGCCACCGAGAATCGGACGGGGGTAGTCTCAAGCTGGCCGGCCTGCTCTGGTGCCTG
GCCTCGCGCCGCCGTGTATCGCCCCGCCCTGGGCGGCAAGGCTGGCCCGGTCGGCACCAGTTGCGTGAGC
GGAAAGATGGCCGCTTCCCGGCCCTGCTGCAGGGAGCTCAAAATGGAGGACGCGGCGCTCGGGAGAGCGG
GCGGGTGAGTCACCCACACAAAGGAAAAGGGCCTTTCCGTCCTCAGCCGTCGCTTCATGTGACTCCACGG
AGTACCGGGCGCCGTCCAGGCACCTCGATTAGTTCTCGAGCTTTTGGAGTACGTCGTCTTTAGGTTGGGG
GGAGGGGTTTTATGCGATGGAGTTTCCCCACACTGAGTGGGTGGAGACTGAAGTTAGGCCAGCTTGGCAC
TTGATGTAATTCTCCTTGGAATTTGCCCTTTTTGAGTTTGGATCTTGGTTCATTCTCAAGCCTCAGACAG
TGGTTCAAAGTTTTTTTCTTCCATTTCAGGTGTCGTGAGGCTAGCACCGCCACCATGTTCGGGAAACCAG
ACAAAATGGACGTTCGATGCCACTCGGACGCCGAGGCTGCCCGGGTCTCGAAGAACGCGCACAAGGAGAG
TCGGGAGAGCAAGGGCGCGGAGGGGAACCTCCCAGCCGCCTTCCTCAAGGAGCCGCAGGGCGCCTTCTCA
GCGTCGGGCGCTGCTGAGGATTGTAACAAAAGTAAATCCAATTCCGCAGCGGACCCGGATTACTGCCGCC
GGATCCTGGTCCGAGATGCCAAGGGGTCCATCCGAGAGATCATCCTGCCCAAGGGCCTGGACTTGGACCG
GCCTAAGAGGACGCGCACGTCCTTCACCGCGGAGCAGCTCTATCGGCTGGAGATGGAGTTCCAGCGCTGC
CAGTACGTGGTGGGCCGCGAGAGGACCGAGCTCGCCCGGCAGCTTAACCTCTCCGAGACCCAGGTGAAGG
TCTGGTTCCAGAACCGGCGCACCAAGCAGAAGAAGGACCAGGGCAAGGACTCGGAGCTACGCTCGGTGGT
GTCGGAGACCGCGGCCACGTGCAGCGTGCTACGGCTGCTGGAGCAGGGCCGCCTGTTGTCGCCGCCCGGC
CTGCCTGCGCTGCTGCCGCCTTGCGCCACGGGCGCTCTCGGCTCAGCGCTGCGCGGGCCCAGCTTGCCGG
CCCTGGGCGCGGGCGCCGCTGCAGGCTCGGCCGCCGCAGCCGCCGCCGCCGCCCCGGGCCCAGCGGGCGC
TGCATCCCCGCACCCGCCGGCTGTGGGCGGTGCTCCAGGTCCCGGGCCCGCCGGGCCGGGGGGATTGCAC
GCAGGCGCCCCGGCCGCGGGCCACAGCCTCTTCAGCCTGCCGGTGCCCTCGCTGCTCGGCTCCGTCGCCA
GCCGCCTGTCCTCCGCCCCGTTAACAATGGCTGGTTCGCTAGCTGGGAATTTGCAAGAACTCTCCGCCCG
ATATCTGAGCTCCTCGGCCTTCGAGCCTTACTCCCGGACCAACAATAAAGAAGGGGCCGAGAAAAAAGCG
CTGGACTAGTAATGAACTAGTCCGTAACTTGAAAGTATTTCGATTTCTTGGCTTTATATATCTTGTGGAA
AGGACGAGCTAAAGAATCCGAGCGGCAAGGTACGCGTTAAGTCGACAATCAACCTCTGGATTACAAAATT
TGTGAAAGATTGACTGGTATTCTTAACTATGTTGCTCCTTTTACGCTATGTGGATACGCTGCTTTAATGC
CTTTGTATCATGCTATTGCTTCCCGTATGGCTTTCATTTTCTCCTCCTTGTATAAATCCTGGTTGCTGTC
TCTTTATGAGGAGTTGTGGCCCGTTGTCAGGCAACGTGGCGTGGTGTGCACTGTGTTTGCTGACGCAACC
CCCACTGGTTGGGGCATTGCCACCACCTGTCAGCTCCTTTCCGGGACTTTCGCTTTCCCCCTCCCTATTG
CCACGGCGGAACTCATCGCCGCCTGCCTTGCCCGCTGCTGGACAGGGGCTCGGCTGTTGGGCACTGACAA
TTCCGTGGTGTTGTCGGGGAAATCATCGTCCTTTCCTTGGCTGCTCGCCTGTGTTGCCACCTGGATTCTG
CGCGGGACGTCCTTCTGCTACGTCCCTTCGGCCCTCAATCCAGCGGACCTTCCTTCCCGCGGCCTGCTGC
CGGCTCTGCGGCCTCTTCCGCGTCTTCGCCTTCGCCCTCAGACGAGTCGGATCTCCCTTTGGGCCGCCTC
CCCGCGTCGACTTTAAGACCAATGACTTACAAGGCAGCTGTAGATCTTAGCCACTTTTTAAAAGAAAAGG
GGGGACTGGAAGGGCTAATTCACTCCCAACGAAGACAAGATCTGCTTTTTGCTTGTACTGGGTCTCTCTG
GTTAGACCAGATCTGAGCCTGGGAGCTCTCTGGCTAACTAGGGAACCCACTGCTTAAGCCTCAATAAAGC
TTGCCTTGAGTGCTTCAAGTAGTGTGTGCCCGTCTGTTGTGTGACTCTGGTAACTAGAGATCCCTCAGAC
CCTTTTAGTCAGTGTGGAAAATCTCTAGCAGTACGTATAGTAGTTCATGTCATCTTATTATTCAGTATTT
ATAACTTGCAAAGAAATGAATATCAGAGAGTGAGAGGAACTTGTTTATTGCAGCTTATAATGGTTACAAA
TAAAGCAATAGCATCACAAATTTCACAAATAAAGCATTTTTTTCACTGCATTCTAGTTGTGGTTTGTCCA
AACTCATCAATGTATCTTATCATGTCTGGCTCTAGCTATCCCGCCCCTAACTCCGCCCATCCCGCCCCTA
ACTCCGCCCAGTTCCGCCCATTCTCCGCCCCATGGCTGACTAATTTTTTTTATTTATGCAGAGGCCGAGG
CCGCCTCGGCCTCTGAGCTATTCCAGAAGTAGTGAGGAGGCTTTTTTGGAGGCCTAGGGACGTACCCAAT
TCGCCCTATAGTGAGTCGTATTACGCGCGCTCACTGGCCGTCGTTTTACAACGTCGTGACTGGGAAAACC
CTGGCGTTACCCAACTTAATCGCCTTGCAGCACATCCCCCTTTCGCCAGCTGGCGTAATAGCGAAGAGGC
CCGCACCGATCGCCCTTCCCAACAGTTGCGCAGCCTGAATGGCGAATGGG
[124 nt withheld, positions 6701-6824]
C
[91 nt withheld, positions 6826-6916]
A
[49 nt withheld, positions 6918-6966]
CCTTTGACGTTGGAGTCCACGTTCTTT
[37 nt withheld, positions 6994-7030]
ACCCTATCTCGGTCTATTCTTTTGATTTATAAGGGATTTTGCCGATTTCGGCCTATTGGTTAAAAAATGA
GCTGATTTAACAAAAATTTAACGCGAATTTTAACAAAATATTAACGCTTACAATTTAGGTGGCACTTTTC
GGGGAAATGTGCGCGGAACCCCTATTTGTTTATTTTTCTAAATACATTCAAATATGTATCCGCTCATGAG
ACAATAACCCTGATAAATGCTTCAATAATATTGAAAAAGGAAGAGTATGAGTATTCAACATTTCCGTGTC
GCCCTTATTCCCTTTTTTGCGGCATTTTGCCTTCCTGTTTTTGCTCACCCAGAAACGCTGGTGAAAGTAA
AAGATGCTGAAGATCAGTTGGGTGCACGAGTGGGTTACATCGAACTGGATCTCAACAGCGGTAAGATCCT
TGAGAGTTTTCGCCCCGAAGAACGTTTTCCAATGATGAGCACTTTTAAAGTTCTGCTATGTGGCGCGGTA
TTATCCCGTATTGACGCCGGGCAAGAGCAACTCGGTCGCCGCATACACTATTCTCAGAATGACTTGGTTG
AGTACTCACCAGTCACAGAAAAGCATCTTACGGATGGCATGACAGTAAGAGAATTATGCAGTGCTGCCAT
AACCATGAGTGATAACACTGCGGCCAACTTACTTCTGACAACGATCGGAGGACCGAAGGAGCTAACCGCT
TTTTTGCACAACATGGGGGATCATGTAACTCGCCTTGATCGTTGGGAACCGGAGCTGAATGAAGCCATAC
CAAACGACGAGCGTGACACCACGATGCCTGTAGCAATGGCAACAACGTTGCGCAAACTATTAACTGGCGA
ACTACTTACTCTAGCTTCCCGGCAACAATTAATAGACTGGATGGAGGCGGATAAAGTTGCAGGACCACTT
CTGCGCTCGGCCCTTCCGGCTGGCTGGTTTATTGCTGATAAATCTGGAGCCGGTGAGCGTGGGTCTCGCG
GTATCATTGCAGCACTGGGGCCAGATGGTAAGCCCTCCCGTATCGTAGTTATCTACACGACGGGGAGTCA
GGCAACTATGGATGAACGAAATAGACAGATCGCTGAGATAGGTGCCTCACTGATTAAGCATTGGTAACTG
TCAGACCAAGTTTACTCATATATACTTTAGATTGATTTAAAACTTCATTTTTAATTTAAAAGGATCTAGG
TGAAGATCCTTTTTGATAATCTCATGACCAAAATCCCTTAACGTGAGTTTTCGTTCCACTGAGCGTCAGA
CCCCGTAGAAAAGATCAAAGGATCTTCTTGAGATCCTTTTTTTCTGCGCGTAATCTGCTGCTTGCAAACA
AAAAAACCACCGCTACCAGCGGTGGTTTGTTTGCCGGATCAAGAGCTACCAACTCTTTTTCCGAAGGTAA
CTGGCTTCAGCAGAGCGCAGATACCAAATACTGTTCTTCTAGTGTAGCCGTAGTTAGGCCACCACTTCAA
GAACTCTGTAGCACCGCCTACATACCTCGCTCTGCTAATCCTGTTACCAGTGGCTGCTGCCAGTGGCGAT
AAGTCGTGTCTTACCGGGTTGGACTCAAGACGATAGTTACCGGATAAGGCGCAGCGGTCGGGCTGAACGG
GGGGTTCGTGCACACAGCCCAGCTTGGAGCGAACGACCTACACCGAACTGAGATACCTACAGCGTGAGCT
ATGAGAAAGCGCCACGCTTCCCGAAGGGAGAAAGGCGGACAGGTATCCGGTAAGCGGCAGGGTCGGAACA
GGAGAGCGCACGAGGGAGCTTCCAGGGGGAAACGCCTGGTATCTTTATAGTCCTGTCGGGTTTCGCCACC
TCTGACTTGAGCGTCGATTTTTGTGATGCTCGTCAGGGGGGCGGAGCCTATGGAAAAACGCCAGCAACGC
GGCCTTTTTACGGTTCCTGGCCTTTTGCTGGCCTTTTGCTCACATGTTCTTTCCTGCGTTATCCCCTGAT
TCTGTGGATAACCGTATTACCGCCTTTGAGTGAGCTGATACCGCTCGCCGCAGCCGAACGACCGAGCGCA
GCGAGTCAGTGAGCGAGGAAGCGGAAGAGCGCCCAATACGCAAACCGCCTCTCCCCGCGCGTTGGCCGAT
TCATTAATGCAGCTGGCACGACAGGTTTCCCGACTGGAAAGCGGGCAGTGAGCGCAACGCAATTAATGTG
AGTTAGCTCACTCATTAGGCACCCCAGGCTTTACACTTTATGCTTCCGGCTCGTATGTTGTGTGGAATTG
TGAGCGGATAACAATTTCACACAGGAAACAGCTATGACCATGATTACGCCAAGCGCGCAATTAACCCTCA
CTAAAGGGAACAAAAGCTGGAGCTGCAAGC
