>Addgene plasmid #143121 | TFORF1477 | depositor partial sequence | sequence record 281501 | Insert
ACCGCCACCATGTTCGGGAAACCAGACAAAATGGACGTTCGATGCCACTCGGACGCCGAGGCTGCCCGGG
TCTCGAAGAACGCGCACAAGGAGAGTCGGGAGAGCAAGGGCGCGGAGGGGAACCTCCCAGCCGCCTTCCT
CAAGGAGCCGCAGGGCGCCTTCTCAGCGTCGGGCGCTGCTGAGGATTGTAACAAAAGTAAATCCAATTCC
GCAGCGGACCCGGATTACTGCCGCCGGATCCTGGTCCGAGATGCCAAGGGGTCCATCCGAGAGATCATCC
TGCCCAAGGGCCTGGACTTGGACCGGCCTAAGAGGACGCGCACGTCCTTCACCGCGGAGCAGCTCTATCG
GCTGGAGATGGAGTTCCAGCGCTGCCAGTACGTGGTGGGCCGCGAGAGGACCGAGCTCGCCCGGCAGCTT
AACCTCTCCGAGACCCAGGTGAAGGTCTGGTTCCAGAACCGGCGCACCAAGCAGAAGAAGGACCAGGGCA
AGGACTCGGAGCTACGCTCGGTGGTGTCGGAGACCGCGGCCACGTGCAGCGTGCTACGGCTGCTGGAGCA
GGGCCGCCTGTTGTCGCCGCCCGGCCTGCCTGCGCTGCTGCCGCCTTGCGCCACGGGCGCTCTCGGCTCA
GCGCTGCGCGGGCCCAGCTTGCCGGCCCTGGGCGCGGGCGCCGCTGCAGGCTCGGCCGCCGCAGCCGCCG
CCGCCGCCCCGGGCCCAGCGGGCGCTGCATCCCCGCACCCGCCGGCTGTGGGCGGTGCTCCAGGTCCCGG
GCCCGCCGGGCCGGGGGGATTGCACGCAGGCGCCCCGGCCGCGGGCCACAGCCTCTTCAGCCTGCCGGTG
CCCTCGCTGCTCGGCTCCGTCGCCAGCCGCCTGTCCTCCGCCCCGTTAACAATGGCTGGTTCGCTAGCTG
GGAATTTGCAAGAACTCTCCGCCCGATATCTGAGCTCCTCGGCCTTCGAGCCTTACTCCCGGACCAACAA
TAAAGAAGGGGCCGAGAAAAAAGCGCTGGACTAGTAATGAACTAGTCCGTAACTTGAAAGTATTTCGATT
TCTTGGCTTTATATATCTTGTGGAAAGGACGAGCTAAAGAATCCGAGCGGCAAGGT
