>Addgene plasmid #143121 | TFORF1477 | depositor partial sequence | sequence record 281502 | Barcode
GCTAAAGAATCCGAGCGGCAAGGT
